Addgene plasmid #59895: OpenLoopControl
Purpose: synthetic autoregulatory gene circuit made by inserting an intron containing the mouse mir-124–3 gene into mCherry. Does not contain the target containing Vamp3 3′UTR
Depositing lab: Georg Seelig. Depositing organization: University of Washington. Publication: MicroRNA-based single-gene circuits buffer protein synthesis rates against perturbations. Strovas TJ, Rosenberg AB, Kuypers BE, Muscat RA, Seelig G. ACS Synth Biol. 2014 May 16;3(5):324-31. doi: 10.1021/sb4001867. Epub 2014 Jan 30. PubMed 24847681.
Backbone
  Vector backbone: pcDNA5 FRT/TO
  Vector type: Mammalian Expression
  Selectable markers: Hygromycin
Growth in bacteria
  Bacterial resistance: Ampicillin, 100 μg/mL
  Growth temperature: 37°C
  Growth strain: DH5alpha
  Copy number: Unknown
Gene/Insert
  Gene/Insert name: mCherry with intron containing the mouse mir-124–3
  Species: Synthetic
  Promoter: doxycycline (Dox)-inducible promoter (CMV/TO)
  Tag / fusion protein: PEST (C terminal on insert)
  Cloning method: Unknown
  Sequencing primers: 5′ mCherry-F; 3′ BGHrev
Terms and licenses: Academic/Nonprofit Terms; Industry Terms: Not Available to Industry
Depositor comments: To create a repressive regulatory link between the miRNA and the mCherry transcript, we added a truncated version of the mir-124-regulated 3′UTR of the Vamp3 gene to the mRNA. This 3′UTR contains one 6-mer and three 7-mer target sites complementary to the mir-124 seed region (nucleotides 2−8 from the 5′ end of the miRNA). To better observe the dynamics of gene expression, we destabilized the mCherry protein using a standard PEST degradation tag.
How to cite: OpenLoopControl was a gift from Georg Seelig (Addgene plasmid # 59895 ; http://n2t.net/addgene:59895 ; RRID:Addgene_59895)
