[The description below was written by a language model from this plasmid's Addgene catalogue record and pLannotate feature annotations shown in this document.]
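Description:
OpenLoopControl is a mammalian expression plasmid built on the pcDNA5 FRT/TO backbone. It is the control version of a synthetic microRNA-based single-gene circuit. It propagates in E. coli through a high-copy ColE1/pUC-type origin with ampicillin selection (AmpR under its own bla promoter). For mammalian cells it carries an FRT site placed directly upstream of a hygromycin resistance coding sequence with an SV40 poly(A) signal. In this backbone family, that layout normally supports FLP-mediated integration into a host cell line bearing a genomic FRT site, followed by hygromycin selection.

The payload is driven by the CMV/TO promoter, which combines the CMV immediate-early enhancer and promoter with tet operator sequences, so transcription is doxycycline-inducible in cells expressing the Tet repressor. The feature table shows a human histone H2B coding sequence at the start of the open reading frame, which the catalogue fields do not mention. It is followed by a red fluorescent protein coding sequence corresponding to the recorded mCherry. This sequence is split by a chimeric intron that houses the mouse mir-124-3 precursor, so splicing of each transcript should yield both the reporter mRNA and the miRNA. A C-terminal PEST degradation tag, annotated as the ornithine decarboxylase-derived segment of destabilized GFP, shortens reporter half-life so that expression dynamics are easier to follow. The cassette ends in a bGH poly(A) signal.

The depositor comments describe a truncated Vamp3 3′UTR with mir-124 seed-match sites that closes a negative feedback loop. The purpose field states that this plasmid lacks that target, so the miRNA is made but does not repress its own transcript. It therefore serves as the unregulated open-loop comparison in studies of how miRNA autoregulation buffers protein synthesis rates against perturbations.
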