Features (pLannotate 1.2.2; 28 found; start..end, strand, type, name):
     28..80      -  misc_feature   bom (fragment): basis of mobility region from pBR322
    235..614     +  enhancer       CMV enhancer: human cytomegalovirus immediate early enhancer
    615..818     +  promoter       CMV promoter: human cytomegalovirus (CMV) immediate early promoter
    820..839     +  promoter       PLtetO-1 promoter (fragment): modified phage lambda PL promoter with tet operator sites (Lutz and Bujard, 1997)
    841..860     +  promoter       PLtetO-1 promoter (fragment): modified phage lambda PL promoter with tet operator sites (Lutz and Bujard, 1997)
    868..901     +  promoter       TRE3GV promoter (fragment): 3rd-generation Tet-responsive promoter that can be activated by binding of Tet-On® 3G, optimized for retroviral and lentiviral vectors
    992..1369    +  CDS            H2B: human histone H2B; HIST1H2BJ
   1368..1384    -  misc_feature   MCS (fragment): pUC18/19 multiple cloning site
   1394..1972    +  CDS            mRFP1.2 (fragment): mRFP1.2 is a basic (constitutively fluorescent) red fluorescent protein, derived from Discosoma sp..
   1973..2128    +  intron         chimeric intron (fragment): chimera between introns from adenovirus and immunoglobulin heavy chain genes
   2345..2424    +  ncRNA          mir-124: Accession: RF00239 - mir-124 microRNA precursor family
   2727..2804    +  intron         chimeric intron (fragment): chimera between introns from adenovirus and immunoglobulin heavy chain genes
   2796..2933    +  CDS            PSmOrange (fragment): PSmOrange is a photoconvertible orange fluorescent protein published in 2011, derived from Discosoma sp.. It has high acid sensitivity.
   2972..3095    +  CDS            d1EGFP (fragment): EGFP destabilized by fusion to a mutated version of residues 422-461 of mouse ornithine decarboxylase, giving an in vivo half-life of ~1 hour mammalian codon-optimized
   3155..3379    +  polyA_signal   bGH poly(A) signal: bovine growth hormone polyadenylation signal
   3383..3404    +  promoter       SV40 promoter (fragment): SV40 enhancer and early promoter
   3425..3658    +  rep_origin     f1 ori (fragment) (sequence partly withheld): f1 bacteriophage origin of replication; arrow indicates direction of (+) strand synthesis
   3663..3710    +  protein_bind   FRT: FLP-mediated recombination occurs in the 8-bp core sequence TCTAGAAA (Turan and Bode, 2011). FLP recombinase from the Saccharomyces cerevisiae 2μ plasmid
   3718..4740    +  CDS            HygR: aminoglycoside phosphotransferase from E. coli; aph(4)-Ia; confers resistance to hygromycin
   4750..4875    +  CDS            ble (fragment): BLE_KLEPN - Experimental evidence at protein level: Swiss-Prot protein existence level 1. Binding protein with a strong affinity to the bleomycin family of antibiotics. Binds to CL990; an antimitotic-antibiotic compound. From Klebsiella pneumoniae.
   4870..4991    +  polyA_signal   SV40 poly(A) signal: SV40 polyadenylation signal
   5064..5080    -  protein_bind   lac operator: The lac repressor binds to the lac operator to inhibit transcription in E. coli. This inhibition can be relieved by adding lactose or isopropyl-β-D-thiogalactopyranoside (IPTG). lac repressor encoded by lacI
   5088..5118    -  promoter       lac promoter: promoter for the E. coli lac operon
   5133..5154    -  protein_bind   CAP binding site: CAP binding activates transcription in the presence of cAMP. E. coli catabolite activator protein
   5167..5259    -  CDS            lacI (fragment): lac repressor; lacI; The lac repressor binds to the lac operator to inhibit transcription in E. coli. This inhibition can be relieved by adding lactose or isopropyl-β-D-thiogalactopyranoside (IPTG).
   5442..6030    -  rep_origin     ori: high-copy-number ColE1/pMB1/pBR322/pUC origin of replication
   6201..7061    -  CDS            AmpR: β-lactamase; bla; confers resistance to ampicillin, carbenicillin, and related antibiotics
   7062..7166    -  promoter       AmpR promoter: bla
>Addgene plasmid #59895 | OpenLoopControl | depositor full sequence | sequence record 108253 | OpenLoopControl sequence 7197 bps
GACGGATCGGGAGATCTCCCGATCCCCTATGGTGCACTCTCAGTACAATCTGCTCTGATGCCGCATAGTT
AAGCCAGTATCTGCTCCCTGCTTGTGTGTTGGAGGTCGCTGAGTAGTGCGCGAGCAAAATTTAAGCTACA
ACAAGGCAAGGCTTGACCGACAATTGCATGAAGAATCTGCTTAGGGTTAGGCGTTTTGCGCTGCTTCGCG
ATGTACGGGCCAGATATACGCGTTGACATTGATTATTGACTAGTTATTAATAGTAATCAATTACGGGGTC
ATTAGTTCATAGCCCATATATGGAGTTCCGCGTTACATAACTTACGGTAAATGGCCCGCCTGGCTGACCG
CCCAACGACCCCCGCCCATTGACGTCAATAATGACGTATGTTCCCATAGTAACGCCAATAGGGACTTTCC
ATTGACGTCAATGGGTGGAGTATTTACGGTAAACTGCCCACTTGGCAGTACATCAAGTGTATCATATGCC
AAGTACGCCCCCTATTGACGTCAATGACGGTAAATGGCCCGCCTGGCATTATGCCCAGTACATGACCTTA
TGGGACTTTCCTACTTGGCAGTACATCTACGTATTAGTCATCGCTATTACCATGGTGATGCGGTTTTGGC
AGTACATCAATGGGCGTGGATAGCGGTTTGACTCACGGGGATTTCCAAGTCTCCACCCCATTGACGTCAA
TGGGAGTTTGTTTTGGCACCAAAATCAACGGGACTTTCCAAAATGTCGTAACAACTCCGCCCCATTGACG
CAAATGGGCGGTAGGCGTGTACGGTGGGAGGTCTATATAAGCAGAGCTCTCCCTATCAGTGATAGAGATC
TCCCTATCAGTGATAGAGATCGTCGACGAGCTCGTTTAGTGAACCGTCAGATCGCCTGGAGACGCCATCC
ACGCTGTTTTGACCTCCATAGAAGACACCGGGACCGATCCAGCCTCCGGACTCTAGCGTTTAAACTTAAG
CTTTCGCCACCATGCCAGAGCCAGCGAAGTCTGCTCCCGCCCCGAAAAAGGGCTCCAAGAAGGCGGTGAC
TAAGGCGCAGAAGAAAGGCGGCAAGAAGCGCAAGCGCAGCCGCAAGGAGAGCTATTCCATCTATGTGTAC
AAGGTTCTGAAGCAGGTCCACCCTGACACCGGCATTTCGTCCAAGGCCATGGGCATCATGAATTCGTTTG
TGAACGACATTTTCGAGCGCATCGCAGGTGAGGCTTCCCGCCTGGCGCATTACAACAAGCGCTCGACCAT
CACCTCCAGGGAGATCCAGACGGCCGTGCGCCTGCTGCTGCCTGGGGAGTTGGCCAAGCACGCCGTGTCC
GAGGGTACTAAGGCCATCACCAAGTACACCAGCGCTAAGGATCCCCGGGTACCGGTCGCCACCATGGTGA
GCAAGGGCGAGGAGGATAACATGGCCATCATCAAGGAGTTCATGCGCTTCAAGGTGCACATGGAGGGCTC
CGTGAACGGCCACGAGTTCGAGATCGAGGGCGAGGGCGAGGGCCGCCCCTACGAGGGCACCCAGACCGCC
AAGCTGAAGGTGACCAAGGGTGGCCCCCTGCCCTTCGCCTGGGACATCCTGTCCCCTCAGTTCATGTACG
GCTCCAAGGCCTACGTGAAGCACCCCGCCGACATCCCCGACTACTTGAAGCTGTCCTTCCCCGAGGGCTT
CAAGTGGGAGCGCGTGATGAACTTCGAGGACGGCGGCGTGGTGACCGTGACCCAGGACTCCTCCCTGCAG
GACGGCGAGTTCATCTACAAGGTGAAGCTGCGCGGCACCAACTTCCCCTCCGACGGCCCCGTAATGCAGA
AGAAGACCATGGGCTGGGAGGCCTCCTCCGAGCGGATGTACCCCGAGGACGGCGCCCTGAAGGGCGAGAT
CAAGCAGAGGCTGAAGCTGAAGGACGGCGGCCACTACGACGCTGAGGTCAAGACCACCTACAAGGCCAAG
AAGCCCGTGCAGGTGAGTACTCCCTCTCAAAAGCGGGCATGACTTCTGCGCTAAGATTGTCAGTTTCCAA
AAACGAGGAGGATTTGATATTCACCTGGCCCGCGGTGATGCCTTTGAGGGTGGCCGCGTCCATCTGGTCA
GAAAAGACAATCTTTTTGTTGTCAAGCTGTTTGACTCATGCACCCGCTACTCTTCAACCTTGCAGACTAA
TTAATGGCAACTCTGACAGATGTGGCGGGAGGAAAGCTGAGGTGGGAGTACTGCTCAGAGCTACAACTCT
AGGAGTAGGGACTCCAAGCCTAGAGCTCCAAGAGAGGGTGAAGGGCAGGGAGAAAATTATAGTAATAGTT
GCAATGAGTCACTTGCTTCTAGATCAAGATCAGAGACTCTGCTCTCCGTGTTCACAGCGGACCTTGATTT
AATGTCATACAATTAAGGCACGCGGTGAATGCCAAGAGCGGAGCCTACGGCTGCACTTGAAGGACATCCG
AGAGAAGTTAGGAAGGGTGGGGAGAAACAATTCTAGAATGAACCCATCCTGTGCGACACAAGGACCCCTC
GCATTGATTCAAAATCTTTAGAATACAAGACAGTCAAATGTTTTTCAGCGAGAATCTGGGAAATCCGCAT
GCATACTCCCAAGGGGAATATTAGAGGTTTCATTGACAGCTGTCAGGAGAGCTGTAGTTCCCATTGGTGC
AAACGGTCTAAGAGATGGCACTCAGAGAGTGCTGGCCTTTTCCAAATACTAGTCATATGCGGCCGCAGCT
TGAGGTGTGACAGGCTTGAGATCTGGCCATACACTTGAGTGACAATGACATCCACTTTGCCTTTCTCTCC
ACAGCTGCCCGGCGCCTACAACGTCAACATCAAGTTGGACATCACCTCCCACAACGAGGACTACACCATC
GTGGAACAGTACGAACGCGCCGAGGGCCGCCACTCCACCGGCGGCATGGACGAGCTGTACAAGTCTGACC
TTGATATCCAGCACAGTGGCGGCCGCTCGAGTAGCCATGGCTTCCCGCCGGCGGTGGCGGCGCAGGATGA
TGGCACGCTGCCCATGTCTTGTGCCCAGGAGAGCGGGATGGACCGTCACCCTGCAGCCTGTGCTTCTGCT
AGGATCAATGTGTAGTAATGAGTTTAAGGCGCGCGGCTCTAGAGGGCCCGTTTAAACCCGCTGATCAGCC
TCGACTGTGCCTTCTAGTTGCCAGCCATCTGTTGTTTGCCCCTCCCCCGTGCCTTCCTTGACCCTGGAAG
GTGCCACTCCCACTGTCCTTTCCTAATAAAATGAGGAAATTGCATCGCATTGTCTGAGTAGGTGTCATTC
TATTCTGGGGGGTGGGGTGGGGCAGGACAGCAAGGGGGAGGATTGGGAAGACAATAGCAGGCATGCTGGG
GATGCGGTGGGCTCTATGGCTTCTGAGGCGGAAAGAACCAGCTGGGGCTCTAGGGGGTATCCCC
[124 nt withheld, positions 3425-3548]
C
[91 nt withheld, positions 3550-3640]
AGGGTGATGGTTCACGTACCTAGAAGTTCCTATTCCGAAGTTCCTATTCTCTAGAAAGTATAGGAACTTC
CTTGGCCAAAAAGCCTGAACTCACCGCGACGTCTGTCGAGAAGTTTCTGATCGAAAAGTTCGACAGCGTC
TCCGACCTGATGCAGCTCTCGGAGGGCGAAGAATCTCGTGCTTTCAGCTTCGATGTAGGAGGGCGTGGAT
ATGTCCTGCGGGTAAATAGCTGCGCCGATGGTTTCTACAAAGATCGTTATGTTTATCGGCACTTTGCATC
GGCCGCGCTCCCGATTCCGGAAGTGCTTGACATTGGGGAATTCAGCGAGAGCCTGACCTATTGCATCTCC
CGCCGTGCACAGGGTGTCACGTTGCAAGACCTGCCTGAAACCGAACTGCCCGCTGTTCTGCAGCCGGTCG
CGGAGGCCATGGATGCGATCGCTGCGGCCGATCTTAGCCAGACGAGCGGGTTCGGCCCATTCGGACCGCA
AGGAATCGGTCAATACACTACATGGCGTGATTTCATATGCGCGATTGCTGATCCCCATGTGTATCACTGG
CAAACTGTGATGGACGACACCGTCAGTGCGTCCGTCGCGCAGGCTCTCGATGAGCTGATGCTTTGGGCCG
AGGACTGCCCCGAAGTCCGGCACCTCGTGCACGCGGATTTCGGCTCCAACAATGTCCTGACGGACAATGG
CCGCATAACAGCGGTCATTGACTGGAGCGAGGCGATGTTCGGGGATTCCCAATACGAGGTCGCCAACATC
TTCTTCTGGAGGCCGTGGTTGGCTTGTATGGAGCAGCAGACGCGCTACTTCGAGCGGAGGCATCCGGAGC
TTGCAGGATCGCCGCGGCTCCGGGCGTATATGCTCCGCATTGGTCTTGACCAACTCTATCAGAGCTTGGT
TGACGGCAATTTCGATGATGCAGCTTGGGCGCAGGGTCGATGCGACGCAATCGTCCGATCCGGAGCCGGG
ACTGTCGGGCGTACACAAATCGCCCGCAGAAGCGCGGCCGTCTGGACCGATGGCTGTGTAGAAGTACTCG
CCGATAGTGGAAACCGACGCCCCAGCACTCGTCCGAGGGCAAAGGAATAGCACGTACTACGAGATTTCGA
TTCCACCGCCGCCTTCTATGAAAGGTTGGGCTTCGGAATCGTTTTCCGGGACGCCGGCTGGATGATCCTC
CAGCGCGGGGATCTCATGCTGGAGTTCTTCGCCCACCCCAACTTGTTTATTGCAGCTTATAATGGTTACA
AATAAAGCAATAGCATCACAAATTTCACAAATAAAGCATTTTTTTCACTGCATTCTAGTTGTGGTTTGTC
CAAACTCATCAATGTATCTTATCATGTCTGTATACCGTCGACCTCTAGCTAGAGCTTGGCGTAATCATGG
TCATAGCTGTTTCCTGTGTGAAATTGTTATCCGCTCACAATTCCACACAACATACGAGCCGGAAGCATAA
AGTGTAAAGCCTGGGGTGCCTAATGAGTGAGCTAACTCACATTAATTGCGTTGCGCTCACTGCCCGCTTT
CCAGTCGGGAAACCTGTCGTGCCAGCTGCATTAATGAATCGGCCAACGCGCGGGGAGAGGCGGTTTGCGT
ATTGGGCGCTCTTCCGCTTCCTCGCTCACTGACTCGCTGCGCTCGGTCGTTCGGCTGCGGCGAGCGGTAT
CAGCTCACTCAAAGGCGGTAATACGGTTATCCACAGAATCAGGGGATAACGCAGGAAAGAACATGTGAGC
AAAAGGCCAGCAAAAGGCCAGGAACCGTAAAAAGGCCGCGTTGCTGGCGTTTTTCCATAGGCTCCGCCCC
CCTGACGAGCATCACAAAAATCGACGCTCAAGTCAGAGGTGGCGAAACCCGACAGGACTATAAAGATACC
AGGCGTTTCCCCCTGGAAGCTCCCTCGTGCGCTCTCCTGTTCCGACCCTGCCGCTTACCGGATACCTGTC
CGCCTTTCTCCCTTCGGGAAGCGTGGCGCTTTCTCATAGCTCACGCTGTAGGTATCTCAGTTCGGTGTAG
GTCGTTCGCTCCAAGCTGGGCTGTGTGCACGAACCCCCCGTTCAGCCCGACCGCTGCGCCTTATCCGGTA
ACTATCGTCTTGAGTCCAACCCGGTAAGACACGACTTATCGCCACTGGCAGCAGCCACTGGTAACAGGAT
TAGCAGAGCGAGGTATGTAGGCGGTGCTACAGAGTTCTTGAAGTGGTGGCCTAACTACGGCTACACTAGA
AGAACAGTATTTGGTATCTGCGCTCTGCTGAAGCCAGTTACCTTCGGAAAAAGAGTTGGTAGCTCTTGAT
CCGGCAAACAAACCACCGCTGGTAGCGGTGGTTTTTTTGTTTGCAAGCAGCAGATTACGCGCAGAAAAAA
AGGATCTCAAGAAGATCCTTTGATCTTTTCTACGGGGTCTGACGCTCAGTGGAACGAAAACTCACGTTAA
GGGATTTTGGTCATGAGATTATCAAAAAGGATCTTCACCTAGATCCTTTTAAATTAAAAATGAAGTTTTA
AATCAATCTAAAGTATATATGAGTAAACTTGGTCTGACAGTTACCAATGCTTAATCAGTGAGGCACCTAT
CTCAGCGATCTGTCTATTTCGTTCATCCATAGTTGCCTGACTCCCCGTCGTGTAGATAACTACGATACGG
GAGGGCTTACCATCTGGCCCCAGTGCTGCAATGATACCGCGAGACCCACGCTCACCGGCTCCAGATTTAT
CAGCAATAAACCAGCCAGCCGGAAGGGCCGAGCGCAGAAGTGGTCCTGCAACTTTATCCGCCTCCATCCA
GTCTATTAATTGTTGCCGGGAAGCTAGAGTAAGTAGTTCGCCAGTTAATAGTTTGCGCAACGTTGTTGCC
ATTGCTACAGGCATCGTGGTGTCACGCTCGTCGTTTGGTATGGCTTCATTCAGCTCCGGTTCCCAACGAT
CAAGGCGAGTTACATGATCCCCCATGTTGTGCAAAAAAGCGGTTAGCTCCTTCGGTCCTCCGATCGTTGT
CAGAAGTAAGTTGGCCGCAGTGTTATCACTCATGGTTATGGCAGCACTGCATAATTCTCTTACTGTCATG
CCATCCGTAAGATGCTTTTCTGTGACTGGTGAGTACTCAACCAAGTCATTCTGAGAATAGTGTATGCGGC
GACCGAGTTGCTCTTGCCCGGCGTCAATACGGGATAATACCGCGCCACATAGCAGAACTTTAAAAGTGCT
CATCATTGGAAAACGTTCTTCGGGGCGAAAACTCTCAAGGATCTTACCGCTGTTGAGATCCAGTTCGATG
TAACCCACTCGTGCACCCAACTGATCTTCAGCATCTTTTACTTTCACCAGCGTTTCTGGGTGAGCAAAAA
CAGGAAGGCAAAATGCCGCAAAAAAGGGAATAAGGGCGACACGGAAATGTTGAATACTCATACTCTTCCT
TTTTCAATATTATTGAAGCATTTATCAGGGTTATTGTCTCATGAGCGGATACATATTTGAATGTATTTAG
AAAAATAAACAAATAGGGGTTCCGCGCACATTTCCCCGAAAAGTGCCACCTGACGTC
