>Addgene plasmid #59895 | OpenLoopControl | addgene partial sequence | sequence record 100565 | CMV-F 5'-CGCAAATGGGCGGTAGGCGTG-3'
GCAGAGCTCTCCCTATCAGTGATAGAGATCTCCCTATCAGTGATAGAGATCGTCGACGAGCTCGTTTAGT
GAACCGTCAGATCGCCTGGAGACGCCATCCACGCTGTTTTGACCTCCATAGAAGACACCGGGACCGATCC
AGCCTCCGGACTCTAGCGTTTAAACTTAAGCTTTCGCCACCATGCCAGAGCCAGCGAAGTCTGCTCCCGC
CCCGAAAAAGGGCTCCAAGAAGGCGGTGACTAAGGCGCAGAAGAAAGGCGGCAAGAAGCGCAAGCGCAGC
CGCAAGGAGAGCTATTCCATCTATGTGTACAAGGTTCTGAAGCAGGTCCACCCTGACACCGGCATTTCGT
CCAAGGCCATGGGCATCATGAATTCGTTTGTGAACGACATTTTCGAGCGCATCGCAGGTGAGGCTTCCCG
CCTGGCGCATTACAACAAGCGCTCGACCATCACCTCCAGGGAGATCCAGACGGCCGTGCGCCTGCTGCTG
CCTGGGGAGTTGGCCAAGCACGCCGTGTCCGAGGGTACTAAGGCCATCACCAAGTACACCAGCGCTAAGG
ATCCCCGGGTACCGGTCGCCACCATGGTGAGCAAGGGCGAGGAGGATAACATGGCCATCATCAAGGAGTT
CATGCGCTTCAAGGTGCACATGGAGGGCTCCGTGAACGGCCACGAGTTCGAGATCGAGGGCGAGGGCGAG
GGCCGCCCCTACGAGGGCACCCAGACCGCCAAGCTGAAGGTGACCAAGGGTGGCCCCCTGCCCTTCGCCT
GGGACATCCTGTCCCCTCAGTTCATGTACGGCTCCAAGGCCTACGTGAAGCACCCCGCCGACATCCCCGA
CTACTTGAAGCTGTCCTT
