>Addgene plasmid #59895 | OpenLoopControl | addgene partial sequence | sequence record 100566 | BGH-rev 5'-TAGAAGGCACAGTCGAGG-3'
AGTACTGCTCAGAGCTACAACTCTAGGAGTAGGGACTCCAAGCCTAGAGCTCCAAGAGAGGGTGAAGGGC
AGGGAGAAAATTATAGTAATAGTTGCAATGAGTCACTTGCTTCTAGATCAAGATCAGAGACTCTGCTCTC
CGTGTTCACAGCGGACCTTGATTTAATGTCATACAATTAAGGCACGCGGTGAATGCCAAGAGCGGAGCCT
ACGGCTGCACTTGAAGGACATCCGAGAGAAGTTAGGAAGGGTGGGGAGAAACAATTCTAGAATGAACCCA
TCCTGTGCGACACAAGGACCCCTCGCATTGATTCAAAATCTTTAGAATACAAGACAGTCAAATGTTTTTC
AGCGAGAATCTGGGAAATCCGCATGCATACTCCCAAGGGGAATATTAGAGGTTTCATTGACAGCTGTCAG
GAGAGCTGTAGTTCCCATTGGTGCAAACGGTCTAAGAGATGGCACTCAGAGAGTGCTGGCCTTTTCCAAA
TACTAGTCATATGCGGCCGCAGCTTGAGGTGTGACAGGCTTGAGATCTGGCCATACACTTGAGTGACAAT
GACATCCACTTTGCCTTTCTCTCCACAGCTGCCCGGCGCCTACAACGTCAACATCAAGTTGGACATCACC
TCCCACAACGAGGACTACACCATCGTGGAACAGTACGAACGCGCCGAGGGCCGCCACTCCACCGGCGGCA
TGGACGAGCTGTACAAGTCTGACCTTGATATCCAGCACAGTGGCGGCCGCTCGAGTAGCCATGGCTTCCC
GCCGGCGGTGGCGGCGCAGGATGATGGCACGCTGCCCATGTCTTGTGCCCAGGAGAGCGGGATGGACCGT
CACCCTGCAGCCTGTGCTTCTGCTAGGATCAATGTGTAGTAATGAGTTTAAGGCGCGCGG
