>Addgene plasmid #59895 | OpenLoopControl | addgene partial sequence | sequence record 100567 | mCherry-F 5'-ccccgtaatgcagaagaaga-3'
GAGGACGGCGCCCTGAAGGGCGAGATCAAGCAGAGGCTGAAGCTGAAGGACGGCGGCCACTACGACGCTG
AGGTCAAGACCACCTACAAGGCCAAGAAGCCCGTGCAGGTGAGTACTCCCTCTCAAAAGCGGGCATGACT
TCTGCGCTAAGATTGTCAGTTTCCAAAAACGAGGAGGATTTGATATTCACCTGGCCCGCGGTGATGCCTT
TGAGGGTGGCCGCGTCCATCTGGTCAGAAAAGACAATCTTTTTGTTGTCAAGCTGTTTGACTCATGCACC
CGCTACTCTTCAACCTTGCAGACTAATTAATGGCAACTCTGACAGATGTGGCGGGAGGAAAGCTGAGGTG
GGAGTACTGCTCAGAGCTACAACTCTAGGAGTAGGGACTCCAAGCCTAGAGCTCCAAGAGAGGGTGAAGG
GCAGGGAGAAAATTATAGTAATAGTTGCAATGAGTCACTTGCTTCTAGATCAAGATCAGAGACTCTGCTC
TCCGTGTTCACAGCGGACCTTGATTTAATGTCATACAATTAAGGCACGCGGTGAATGCCAAGAGCGGAGC
CTACGGCTGCACTTGAAGGACATCCGAGAGAAGTTAGGAAGGGTGGGGAGAAACAATTCTAGAATGAACC
CATCCTGTGCGACACAAGGACCCCTCGCATTGATTCAAAATCTTTAGAATACAAGACAGTCAAATGTTTT
TCAGCGAGAATCTGGGAAATCCGCATGCATACTCCCAAGGGGAATATTAGAGGTTTCATTGACAGCTGTC
AGGAGAGCTGTAGTTCCCATTGGTGCAAACGGTCTAAGAGATGGCACTCAGAGAGTGCTGGCCTTTTCCA
AATACTAGTCATATGCGGCCGCAGCTTGAGGTGTGACAGGCTT
